Addgene plasmid #214502: AiP1511 - pAAV-AiE2190m-minBG-SYFP2-WPRE-BGHpA
Purpose: AiE2190m is an enhancer sequence, designed to drive AAV-mediated transgene expression in specific populations of brain cells
Depositing lab: Allen Institute for Brain Science & Bosiljka Tasic. Depositing organization: Allen Institute. Publication: A suite of enhancer AAVs and transgenic mouse lines for genetic access to cortical cell types. Ben-Simon Y, Hooper M, Narayan S, Daigle TL, Dwivedi D, Way SW, Oster A, Stafford DA, Mich JK, Taormina MJ, Martinez RA, Opitz-Araya X, Roth JR, Alexander JR, Allen S, Amster A, Arbuckle J, Ayala A, Baker PM, Bakken TE, Barcelli T, Barta S, Bendrick J, Bertagnolli D, Bielstein C, Bishwakarma P, Bowlus J, Boyer G, Brouner K, Casian B, Casper T, Chakka AB, Chakrabarty R, Chance RK, Chavan S, Clark M, Colbert K, Collman F, Daniel S, Departee M, DiValentin P, Donadio N, Dotson N, Egdorf T, Fliss T, Gabitto M, Garcia J, Gary A, Gasperini M, Gloe J, Goldy J, Gore BB, Graybuck L, Greisman N, Haeseleer F, Halterman C, Haradon Z, Hastings SD, Helback O, Ho W, Hockemeyer D, Huang C, Huff S, Hunker A, Johansen N, Jones D, Juneau Z, Kalmbach B, Kannan M, Khem S, Kussick E, Kutsal R, Larsen R, Lee C, Lee AY, Leibly M, Lenz GH, Li S, Liang E, Lusk N, Madigan Z, Malloy J, Malone J, McCue R, Melchor J, Mollenkopf T, Moosman S, Morin E, Newman D, Ng L, Ngo K, Omstead V, Otto S, Oyama A, Pena N, Pham T, Phillips E, Pom CA, Potekhina L, Ransford S, Ray PL, Rette D, Reynoldson C, Rimorin C, Rocha D, Ruiz A, Sanchez REA, Sawyer L, Sedeno-Cortes A, Sevigny JP, Shapovalova N, Shepard N, Shulga L, Sigler AR, Siverts L, Soliman S, Somasundaram S, Staats B, Stewart K, Szelenyi E, Tieu M, Trader C, Tran A, van Velthoven CTJ, Walker M, Wang Y, Weed N, Wirthlin M, Wood T, Wynalda B, Yao Z, Zhou T, Ariza J, Dee N, Reding M, Ronellenfitch K, Mufti S, Sunkin SM, Smith KA, Esposito L, Waters J, Thyagarajan B, Yao S, Lein ES, Zeng H, Levi BP, Ngai J, Ting JT, Tasic B. Cell. 2025 May 16:S0092-8674(25)00513-6. doi: 10.1016/j.cell.2025.05.002. PubMed 40403729.
Backbone
  Vector backbone: pAAV2
  Vector type: AAV
Growth in bacteria
  Bacterial resistance: Ampicillin, 100 μg/mL
  Growth temperature: 37°C
  Growth strain: NEB Stable
  Copy number: High Copy
Gene/Insert
  Gene/Insert name: SYFP2
  Species: Synthetic
  Promoter: minBG
  Cloning method: Gibson Cloning
Terms and licenses: Academic/Nonprofit Terms; Industry Terms: Not Available to Industry
Depositor comments: 5' Cloning Site: SgrAI (destroyed), 3' Cloning Site: SgrAI (destroyed). Please visit https://doi.org/10.1101/2024.06.10.597244 for bioRxiv preprint.
How to cite: AiP1511 - pAAV-AiE2190m-minBG-SYFP2-WPRE-BGHpA was a gift from Allen Institute for Brain Science & Bosiljka Tasic (Addgene plasmid # 214502 ; http://n2t.net/addgene:214502 ; RRID:Addgene_214502)
