[The description below was written by a language model from this plasmid's Addgene catalogue record and pLannotate feature annotations shown in this document.]
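Description:
AiP1511 - pAAV-AiE2190m-minBG-SYFP2-WPRE-BGHpA is an AAV transfer plasmid built on a pAAV2 backbone, used to package an enhancer-driven fluorescent reporter into recombinant adeno-associated virus for delivery to brain cells. In bacteria it is maintained through a high-copy ColE1/pUC-type origin and selected with ampicillin via the β-lactamase gene and its native promoter. The backbone also carries an f1 phage origin and small remnants of pBR322 rop and bom sequences. The annotation finds one complete AAV2 inverted terminal repeat next to the polyadenylation signal, while the other end of the cassette is detected only as two short ITR fragments, a common outcome for these structured repeats in sequencing-based annotation. The ITRs define the segment that is replicated and packaged into AAV capsids.

The payload, as named, consists of the AiE2190m enhancer placed upstream of a minimal beta-globin promoter (minBG), which on its own gives little expression and so lets the enhancer dictate where transcription occurs. This pair drives SYFP2, a monomeric, rapidly maturing yellow fluorescent protein derived from Aequorea victoria. It is followed by a WPRE, annotated here as two fragments, which enhances transcript stability and expression, and by the bovine growth hormone polyadenylation signal. The enhancer and minimal promoter are not annotated in the feature table but presumably occupy the unannotated region between SYFP2 and the fragmentary ITR. The record says the enhancer is designed to direct expression to specific brain cell populations but does not say which. The construct belongs to a collection of enhancer AAVs for genetic access to cortical cell types, where SYFP2 fluorescence reports the enhancer's labelling specificity.
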