Features (pLannotate 1.2.2; 14 found; start..end, strand, type, name):
   1162..1189    -  repeat_region  AAV2 ITR (fragment): inverted terminal repeat of adeno-associated virus serotype 2 inverted
   1218..1245    -  repeat_region  AAV2 ITR (fragment): inverted terminal repeat of adeno-associated virus serotype 2 inverted
   1318..1906    -  rep_origin     ori: high-copy-number ColE1/pMB1/pBR322/pUC origin of replication
   2077..2937    -  CDS            AmpR: β-lactamase; bla; confers resistance to ampicillin, carbenicillin, and related antibiotics
   2938..3042    -  promoter       AmpR promoter: bla
   3137..3172    +  CDS            rop (fragment): Rop protein, which maintains plasmids at low copy number; rop
   3274..3323    +  misc_feature   bom (fragment): basis of mobility region from pBR322
   3324..3779    -  rep_origin     f1 ori (sequence partly withheld): f1 bacteriophage origin of replication; arrow indicates direction of (+) strand synthesis
   3798..3849    +  misc_feature   bom (fragment): basis of mobility region from pBR322
   3854..3994    -  repeat_region  AAV2 ITR: inverted terminal repeat of adeno-associated virus serotype 2 inverted
   4112..4223    -  polyA_signal   bGH poly(A) signal: bovine growth hormone polyadenylation signal
   4240..4320    -  misc_feature   WPRE (fragment): woodchuck hepatitis virus posttranscriptional regulatory element
   4326..4483    -  misc_feature   WPRE (fragment): woodchuck hepatitis virus posttranscriptional regulatory element
   4523..5239    -  CDS            SYFP2: SYFP2 is a basic (constitutively fluorescent) yellow fluorescent protein published in 2006, derived from Aequorea victoria. It is reported to be a very rapidly-maturing monomer with moderate acid sensitivity.
>Addgene plasmid #214502 | AiP1511 - pAAV-AiE2190m-minBG-SYFP2-WPRE-BGHpA | addgene full sequence | sequence record 438956 | Addgene NGS Result
TGAGGAACTGGTGCTTTCTCCTGTGGATTCAGGGAACTGAACGCTGTCTGTCAGGTTTGCATAGCAAGTG
CTTCTACCTGCTGAGACATCTCACCTACTCAGAATTCACACTTAGAAATGAAGCTGTCTGCTATGCTCTA
CAGCATGTAAGCATTCAAGTTGTAAACCACTGGTAGAATCATCCTGGCATCATAGATGGATTTAAAGTAA
CAGACACAAAGTGTGTGTGTGTGTGTGTTGGGGGGGGGGTTGGGGGTGCGCTCCCTTCACTTAGATTGAG
GATTCTCAGAATTTTCCAGTGACTGACAAGTCTACAGCTCCAAATCAGGTCTCAAGGCTCCCAGTTTATC
TTCTCAGTTACAATTAAGGATGAGAATAGAAATGTCTTGGCCCTGCAGCAAGGGAAGATACCAGAAGGGA
ACAGTGAAAAGATGCTAGAAGCTGGAGACTTGAGCTGGTGACAGGCTGATTAAAGGTACTTGAATGTTGT
ATGAAGATTAATTCTGCCTGCAGACCTATTTTGCAAGTGTGGTAGGTATTGTAGGGGGTGTGCTGGAGCT
AGTAGAGATAGAGGAAGCCTTGGGCTGGCTAACTTGAGTGACTGGAGACCTCAAGGTTTATGACATAGAG
ATGAGGTAGAAACTGGCACCTTGTGCCTTGATGAGGTTACTTGACTTGCGCCTTTTCTTTCTGCATGCCA
AATTGAGAGGTTACTGGTAGTTTTGGGGTTGGGACTTGCTTCTTTGAAAAGCAGGAAAGTCCTTAATGTC
CCAGATCATATGGCCTTCTCCACATCCCTCGTGCTTGTTGGCCACCCAGCCTGCCTGTATACACAACCTA
TTTCTCCCAAAACAATGCCATGACTTGAGTCACACAAGCCCTCAGTGAAGGGCTGAGAAGTCCTTGATAG
CACCTCTTCTGAGCTTACTTCAGTGTAAGCCTCTTCAGTCCTGTACTCTGGGGACCGAGGGGAAATCCTG
GACCCTCCCAACTCTGCTTCTACTTAGTTTTCCAAACACATAGCTGTGCCATATCTTCACGAGGAGCCGT
GTTAGAGAAGCAAAGCATACATTCCTGCCCAGATTAATCCGCCGGCGATTATTACTCTTACAACGCGTGC
GGCCGCAGGAACCCCTAGTGATGGAGTTGGCCACTCCCTCTCTGCGCGCTCGCTCGCTCACTGAGGCCGG
GCGACCAAAGGTCGCCCGACGCCCGGGCGGCCTCAGTGAGCGAGCGAGCGCGCAGCTGCCTGCAGGACAT
GTGAGCAAAAGGCCAGCAAAAGGCCAGGAACCGTAAAAAGGCCGCGTTGCTGGCGTTTTTCCATAGGCTC
CGCCCCCCTGACGAGCATCACAAAAATCGACGCTCAAGTCAGAGGTGGCGAAACCCGACAGGACTATAAA
GATACCAGGCGTTTCCCCCTGGAAGCTCCCTCGTGCGCTCTCCTGTTCCGACCCTGCCGCTTACCGGATA
CCTGTCCGCCTTTCTCCCTTCGGGAAGCGTGGCGCTTTCTCATAGCTCACGCTGTAGGTATCTCAGTTCG
GTGTAGGTCGTTCGCTCCAAGCTGGGCTGTGTGCACGAACCCCCCGTTCAGCCCGACCGCTGCGCCTTAT
CCGGTAACTATCGTCTTGAGTCCAACCCGGTAAGACACGACTTATCGCCACTGGCAGCAGCCACTGGTAA
CAGGATTAGCAGAGCGAGGTATGTAGGCGGTGCTACAGAGTTCTTGAAGTGGTGGCCTAACTACGGCTAC
ACTAGAAGAACAGTATTTGGTATCTGCGCTCTGCTGAAGCCAGTTACCTTCGGAAAAAGAGTTGGTAGCT
CTTGATCCGGCAAACAAACCACCGCTGGTAGCGGTGGTTTTTTTGTTTGCAAGCAGCAGATTACGCGCAG
AAAAAAAGGATCTCAAGAAGATCCTTTGATCTTTTCTACGGGGTCTGACGCTCAGTGGAACGAAAACTCA
CGTTAAGGGATTTTGGTCATGAGATTATCAAAAAGGATCTTCACCTAGATCCTTTTAAATTAAAAATGAA
GTTTTAAATCAATCTAAAGTATATATGAGTAAACTTGGTCTGACAGTTACCAATGCTTAATCAGTGAGGC
ACCTATCTCAGCGATCTGTCTATTTCGTTCATCCATAGTTGCCTGACTCCCCGTCGTGTAGATAACTACG
ATACGGGAGGGCTTACCATCTGGCCCCAGTGCTGCAATGATACCGCGAGACCCACGCTCACCGGCTCCAG
ATTTATCAGCAATAAACCAGCCAGCCGGAAGGGCCGAGCGCAGAAGTGGTCCTGCAACTTTATCCGCCTC
CATCCAGTCTATTAATTGTTGCCGGGAAGCTAGAGTAAGTAGTTCGCCAGTTAATAGTTTGCGCAACGTT
GTTGCCATTGCTACAGGCATCGTGGTGTCACGCTCGTCGTTTGGTATGGCTTCATTCAGCTCCGGTTCCC
AACGATCAAGGCGAGTTACATGATCCCCCATGTTGTGCAAAAAAGCGGTTAGCTCCTTCGGTCCTCCGAT
CGTTGTCAGAAGTAAGTTGGCCGCAGTGTTATCACTCATGGTTATGGCAGCACTGCATAATTCTCTTACT
GTCATGCCATCCGTAAGATGCTTTTCTGTGACTGGTGAGTACTCAACCAAGTCATTCTGAGAATAGTGTA
TGCGGCGACCGAGTTGCTCTTGCCCGGCGTCAATACGGGATAATACCGCGCCACATAGCAGAACTTTAAA
AGTGCTCATCATTGGAAAACGTTCTTCGGGGCGAAAACTCTCAAGGATCTTACCGCTGTTGAGATCCAGT
TCGATGTAACCCACTCGTGCACCCAACTGATCTTCAGCATCTTTTACTTTCACCAGCGTTTCTGGGTGAG
CAAAAACAGGAAGGCAAAATGCCGCAAAAAAGGGAATAAGGGCGACACGGAAATGTTGAATACTCATACT
CTTCCTTTTTCAATATTATTGAAGCATTTATCAGGGTTATTGTCTCATGAGCGGATACATATTTGAATGT
ATTTAGAAAAATAAACAAATAGGGGTTCCGCGCACATTTCCCCGAAAAGTGCCACCTGACGTCTAAGAAA
CCATTATTATCATGACATTAACCTATAAAAATAGGCGTATCACGAGGCCCTTTCGTCTCGCGCGTTTCGG
TGATGACGGTGAAAACCTCTGACACATGCAGCTCCCGGAGACGGTCACAGCTTGTCTGTAAGCGGATGCC
GGGAGCAGACAAGCCCGTCAGGGCGCGTCAGCGGGTGTTGGCGGGTGTCGGGGCTGGCTTAACTATGCGG
CATCAGAGCAGATTGTACTGAGAGTGCACCATAAAATTGTAAACGTTAATATTTTGTTAAAATTCGCGTT
AAATTTTTGTTAAATCAGCTCATTTTTTAACCAATAGACCGAAATCGGCAAAATCCCTTATAAATCAAAA
GAATAGCCCGAGATAGAGT
[37 nt withheld, positions 3450-3486]
AAAGAACGTGGACTCCAACGTCAAAGG
[141 nt withheld, positions 3514-3654]
G
[46 nt withheld, positions 3656-3701]
A
[95 nt withheld, positions 3703-3797]
TATGCGGTGTGAAATACCGCACAGATGCGTAAGGAGAAAATACCGCATCAGGCGCCCCTGCAGGCAGCTG
CGCGCTCGCTCGCTCACTGAGGCCGCCCGGGCAAAGCCCGGGCGTCGGGCGACCTTTGGTCGCCCGGCCT
CAGTGAGCGAGCGAGCGCGCAGAGAGGGAGTGGCCAACTCCATCACTAGGGGTTCCTGCGGCCGCTCGGT
CCGCACGTGAGATCTCATGCCTGCTATTGTCTTCCCAATCCTCCCCCTTGCTGTCCTGCCCCACCCCACC
CCCCAGAATAGAATGACACCTACTCAGACAATGCGATGCAATTTCCTCATTTTATTAGGAAAGGACAGTG
GGAGTGGCACCTTCCAGGGTCAAGGAAGGCACGGGGGAGGGGCAAACAACAGATGGCTGGCAACTAGAAG
GCACAGTCGAAGATCTCTCGAGCCACGGAATTGTCAGTGCCCAACAGCCGAGCCCCTGTCCAGCAGCGGG
CAAGGCAGGCGGCGATGAGTTCCGCCGTGGCAAGAACTAACCAGGATTTATACAAGGAGGAGAAAATGAA
AGCCATACGGGAAGCAATAGCATGATACAAAGGCATTAAAGCAGCGTATCCACATAGCGTAAAAGGAGCA
ACATAGTTAAGAATACCAGTCAATCTTTCACAAATTTTGTAATCCAGAGGTTGATTATGATATCGAATTC
GCGGCCGCGGCGCGCCGTCGACTTACTTGTACAGCTCGTCCATGCCGAGAGTGATCCCGGCGGCGGTCAC
GAACTCCAGCAGGACCATGTGATCGCGCTTCTCGTTGGGGTCTTTGCTCAGCTTGGACTGGTAGCTCAGG
TAGTGGTTGTCGGGCAGCAGCACGGGGCCGTCGCCGATGGGGGTGTTCTGCTGGTAGTGGTCGGCGAGCT
GCACGCCGCCGTCCTCGATGTTGTGGCGGATCTTGAAGTTGGCCTTGATGCCGTTCTTCTGCTTGTCGGC
GGTGATATAGACGTTGTGGCTGTTGTAGTTGTACTCCAGCTTGTGCCCCAGGATGTTGCCGTCCTCCTTG
AAGTCGATGCCCTTCAGCTCGATGCGGTTCACCAGGGTGTCGCCCTCGAACTTCACCTCGGCGCGGGTCT
TGTAGTTGCCGTCGTCCTTGAAGAAGATGGTGCGCTCCTGGACGTAGCCTTCGGGCATGGCGGACTTGAA
GAAGTCGTGCTGCTTCATGTGGTCGGGGTAGCGGGCGAAGCACTGCACGCCGTAGCCCAGGGTGGTCACG
AGGGTGGGCCAGGGCACGGGCAGCTTGCCGGTGGTGCAGATCAGCTTCAGGGTCAGCTTGCCGTAGGTGG
CATCGCCCTCGCCCTCGCCGGACACGCTGAACTTGTGGCCGTTTACGTCGCCGTCCAGCTCGACCAGGAT
GGGCACCACCCCGGTGAACAGCTCCTCGCCCTTGCTCACCATGGTGGCGACCGGTAGCGCTAGCTTCGAA
AGATCTGGATCCCAGAAGCAAATGTAAGCAATAGATGGCTCTGCCCTGACTTTTATGCCCAGCCCGAGCT
CCGCCGGCGCACACAATTAAGGAGTAACTCTGGCCAAAACTGAGTTTGCAAAGCTGGTCTAGAGCCAATG
AGAAGCAACATCAACATGAATCTCCTTTGGTTTTTCTCTGTAGCACCAGAAATAATGATTGCAAGTTTGA
AGCCTTTACTGTGAAAGTCAAAGGTAGGTGAGAGCCCTGTTCTATAACAGACACTCACCAGGCACTAAAT
CCCATCTTTCAGTATCTATCTTGTTTGATGACCATCAAACTGCTTCCTGTGGAACTTCACGTATCTACCT
TCATAGACCCCAGAGGACATTAAAGAGAGACCAACAGCCAACTCATGACAGCCTCATTTAACTGAATGAT
GAAGCCTCTCCAGTAAGCAGGAAGGTAATTCAAAGAAGATCTTATGGAAATGTTTCACAAACATCACAGG
TTACAGTGCAGCTTCCAGGACTCTACTTCCAAATCCATTGGATCAGAGTTTTTCTGAGTAGATCTCAGGA
AGAATCATTTTGATCAACTTATTATAAACTGAAGACACACATATACATAAACTTTTAAGCATAGTAGAGA
TAGTAGTAGATGCCTTCATGATTAGTATATGCAGGTCACATTCAAGGGGTACAGAATTTATATGGCTTTA
GGTTCTTATGTATTAGCTTTATCATAAGACAGTTGTTTATAAAATTGCTTGGTTTAGAAAATGGTATTCC
TACTTAAAATATTTTGTTATTGTCCATATATGGATGTGTGTGCATATGAGTGAAAGCACATGTGCACCAT
ACATGTGCAGGTGACATCTGCAGGTAAGCAGACAACTC
